Addgene plasmid #153743: pGBW-m4252960
Purpose: Mammalian expression plasmid for SARS-CoV-2 nsp11
Depositing lab: Ginkgo Bioworks & Benjie Chen. Depositing organization: Ginkgo Bioworks.
Backbone
  Vector backbone: pTwist_CMV_Hygro_6 with AarI site removed
  Backbone size w/o insert (bp): 6525
  Vector type: Mammalian Expression
  Selectable markers: Hygromycin
Growth in bacteria
  Bacterial resistance: Ampicillin, 100 μg/mL
  Growth temperature: 37°C
  Growth strain: DH5alpha
  Copy number: High Copy
Gene/Insert
  Gene/Insert name: SARS-CoV-2 nsp11
  Species: Severe acute respiratory syndrome coronavirus 2
  Insert size (bp): 38
  Mutation: wt
  Entrez Gene: ORF1ab (a.k.a. GU280_gp01)
  Promoter: CMV
  Tag / fusion protein: Cleavable TEV;HA (C terminal on backbone)
  Cloning method: Unknown
Resource information
  A portion of this plasmid was derived from a plasmid made by: GinkgoBioworks
Depositor comments: NCBI reference sequence: 43740578
How to cite: pGBW-m4252960 was a gift from Ginkgo Bioworks & Benjie Chen (Addgene plasmid # 153743 ; http://n2t.net/addgene:153743 ; RRID:Addgene_153743)
