[The description below was written by a language model from this plasmid's Addgene catalogue record and pLannotate feature annotations shown in this document.]
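Description:
pGBW-m4252960 is a mammalian expression plasmid for the SARS-CoV-2 non-structural protein nsp11, built on a pTwist_CMV_Hygro_6 backbone from which an AarI site has been removed. It is propagated in E. coli as a high-copy plasmid through a ColE1/pUC-type origin and selected with ampicillin via the AmpR β-lactamase gene. For selection in mammalian cells it carries a hygromycin B phosphotransferase cassette driven by the human ubiquitin C promoter and closed by a synthetic poly(A) signal.

The payload is the wild-type nsp11 coding segment, a very short insert of 38 bp derived from the ORF1ab gene. It is placed under the human cytomegalovirus immediate early enhancer/promoter and fused at its C terminus to a backbone-encoded TEV protease cleavage site followed by an HA epitope, so the tag can be used for detection or pull-down and then removed. The automated feature table does not annotate the insert or the tags. It shows the CMV enhancer and promoter split across the numbering origin of the circular sequence on the minus strand, which places the short coding region in the unannotated stretch between the promoter and an SV40 poly(A) signal. That signal is called on the plus strand, opposite to the promoter, so its role as the cassette's terminator is suggested by position only. The backbone also contains β-globin insulator elements plus rrnG and T7 transcription terminators flanking the functional units, which serve to limit read-through and interference between cassettes. A few short fragment hits (bla(M), SV40 large T antigen) appear to be incidental annotation matches rather than functional genes.

The construct is suited to transient or hygromycin-selected stable expression of tagged nsp11 in mammalian cells for studying SARS-CoV-2 proteins.
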