Features (pLannotate 1.2.2; 18 found; start..end, strand, type, name):
      1..119     -  promoter       CMV promoter (fragment): human cytomegalovirus (CMV) immediate early promoter
    121..424     -  enhancer       CMV enhancer: human cytomegalovirus immediate early enhancer
    505..553     +  polyA_signal   poly(A) signal: synthetic polyadenylation signal
    571..617     +  terminator     T7 terminator: transcription terminator for bacteriophage T7 RNA polymerase
    622..693     -  misc_feature   5' β-globin insulator: insulator upstream of the human β-globin locus (Farrell et al., 2002)
    845..981     -  terminator     rrnG terminator: transcription terminator from the E. coli ribosomal RNA rrnG operon (Albrechtsen et al., 1991)
    994..1854    -  CDS            AmpR: β-lactamase; bla; confers resistance to ampicillin, carbenicillin, and related antibiotics
   2120..2168    -  polyA_signal   poly(A) signal: synthetic polyadenylation signal
   2196..3217    -  CDS            HygR (fragment): hygromycin B phosphotransferase confers resistance to hygromycin
   3227..4436    -  promoter       UbC promoter: human ubiquitin C promoter
   4700..4764    +  CDS            bla(M) (fragment): β-lactamase lacking the signal sequence; bla(M); allows cytosolic expression of β-lactamase
   4936..5524    +  rep_origin     ori: high-copy-number ColE1/pMB1/pBR322/pUC origin of replication
   5750..5821    -  misc_feature   3' β-globin insulator: insulator downstream of the human β-globin locus (Farrell et al., 2002)
   5866..6002    -  terminator     rrnG terminator: transcription terminator from the E. coli ribosomal RNA rrnG operon (Albrechtsen et al., 1991)
   6032..6078    -  terminator     T7 terminator: transcription terminator for bacteriophage T7 RNA polymerase
   6101..6170    +  CDS            large T antigen (fragment): large T antigen from SV40 (simian virus 40)
   6193..6314    +  polyA_signal   SV40 poly(A) signal: SV40 polyadenylation signal
   6547..6598    -  promoter       CMVd2 promoter: truncated human cytomegalovirus (CMV) immediate early promoter that yields moderately reduced expression relative to the full-length promoter
>Addgene plasmid #153743 | pGBW-m4252960 | addgene full sequence | sequence record 300754 | Ginkgo NGS Result
GTCCCGTTGATTTTGGTGCCAAAACAAACTCCCATTGACGTCAATGGGGTGGAGACTTGGAAATCCCCGT
GAGTCAAACCGCTATCCACGCCCATTGATGTACTGCCAAAACCGCATCAGCATGGTAATAGCGATGACTA
ATACGTAGATGTACTGCCAAGTAGGAAAGTCCCATAAGGTCATGTACTGGGCATAATGCCAGGCGGGCCA
TTTACCGTCATTGACGTCAATAGGGGGCGTACTTGGCATATGATACACTTGATGTACTGCCAAGTGGGCA
GTTTACCGTAAATACTCCACCCATTGACGTCAATGGAAAGTCCCTATTGGCGTTACTATGGGAACATACG
TCATTATTGACGTCAATGGGCGGGGGTCGTTGGGCGGTCAGCCAGGCGGGCCATTTACCGTAAGTTATGT
AACGCGGAACTCCATATATGGGCTATGAACTAATGACCCCGTAATTGATTACTAGATCTGGCTACACTCG
ATCAGCAGTTAGATAATAAAATCGCTATCCATCGAAGATGGATGTGTGTTGGTTTTTTGTGTGTGTAACG
CAACGATTGATAGCATAACCCCTTGGGGCCTCTAAACGGGTCTTGAGGGGTTTTTTGAATTGAGAGGTAG
CTGAAGCTGCTGTTATGACCACTAGAGGGAAGAAGATACCTGTGGAGCTAATGGTCCAAGATGTCGGGAG
CCGCGATCGCTGCCAAAAAGGTAAGCTGACGATAGCTGACGAGATTCGATGCCCGACGAGCAAATGAGCG
CCACGGCTGTTCGCGTAAGCTCGAAACGACGGAGATTCGATAGAGCCAGAGTCGAGTTTAAACGATTCGG
GATCTTAAGGATAAATTTCTGGTAAGGAGGACACGTATGGAAGTGGGCAAGTTGGGGAAGCCGTATCCGT
TGCTGAATCTGGCATATGTGGGAGTATAAGACGCGCAGCGTCGCATCAGGCATTTTTTTCTGCGCCAATG
CACCTAGAATCGGTTACCAATGCTTAATCAGTGAGGCACCTATCTCAGCGATCTGTCTATTTCGTTCATC
CATAGTTGCCTGACTCCCCGTCGTGTAGATAACTACGATACGGGAGGGCTTACCATCTGGCCCCAGTGCT
GCAATGATACCGCGAGACCCACGCTCACCGGCTCCAGATTTATCAGCAATAAACCAGCCAGCCGGAAGGG
CCGAGCGCAGAAGTGGTCCTGCAACTTTATCCGCCTCCATCCAGTCTATCAACTGTTGCCGGGAAGCTAG
AGTAAGTAGTTCGCCAGTTAATAGTTTACGCAAGGTTGTTGCCATTGCTACAGGCATCGTGGTGTCACGC
TCGTCGTTTGGTATGGCTTCATTCAGCTCCGGTTCCCAACGATCAAGGCGAGTTACATGATCCCCCATGT
TGTGCAAAAAAGCGGTTAGCTCCTTCGGTCCTCCAATCGTTGTCAGAAGTAAGTTGGCCGCAGTGTTATC
ACTCATGGTTATGGCAGCACTGCATAATTCTCTTACTGTCATGCCATCCGTAAGATGCTTTTCTGTGACT
GGTGAATACTCAACCAAGTCATTCTGAGAATAGTGTATGCGGCGACCGAGTTGCTCTTGCCCGGCGTCAA
TACGGGATAATACCGCGCCACATAGCAGAACTTTAAAAGTGCTCATCATTGGAAAGCGTTCTTCGGGGCG
AAAACTCTCAAGGATCTTACCGCTGTTGAGATCCAGTTCGATGTAACCCACTCGCGCACCCAACTGATCT
TCAGCATCTTTTACTTTCACCAGCGTTTCTGGGTGAGCAAAAACAGGAAGGCAAAATGCCGCAAAAAAGG
GAATAAGGGCGACACGGAAATGTTGAATACTCATGCGAAAGCCTCCTGCTGATCCTGTCTCTTGATAGAT
GTTTGCAAAAGCTAGGACTCGATTATACGTTGACCGATCAGACTATCAATATCTAGGTTTAAACAGATCG
GTACGCTGCCGTGACCAGGCTTGAGTACAATATCTGACGATTGGACTTCCTGGGTCCCAAGCTGGATTCC
GACTGGCTGACTGCCAAGCAACGATATGGATCGTCGAGACTCGCACTGAGAGGATCGTTCTCGGTACACC
AGGCGCGCCTAGCGTTACACACACAAAAAACCAACACACATCCATCTTCGATGGATAGCGATTTTATTAT
CTAAGACTAGGCTTACATACTAGCTTATTCCTTTGCCCTCGGACGAGTGCTGGGGCGTCGGTTTCCACTA
TCGGCGAGTACTTCTACACAGCCATCGGTCCAGACGGCGGCGCTTCTGCGGGCGATTTGTGTACGCCCGA
CAGTCCCGGCTCCGGATCGGACGATTGCGTCGCATCGACCCTGCGCCCAAGCTGCATCATCGAAATTGCC
GTCAACCAAGCTCTGATAGAGTTGGTCAAGACCAATGCGGAGCATATACGCCCGGAGCCGGGGCGATCCT
GCAAGCTCCGGATGCCTCCGCTCGAAGTAGCGCGTCTGCTGCTCCATACAAGCCAACCACGGCCTCCAGA
AGAAGATGTTGGCGACCTCGTATTGGGAATCCCCGAACATCGCCTCGCTCCAGTCAATGACCGCTGTTAT
GCGGCCATTGTCCGTCAGGACATTGTTGGAGCCGAAATCCGCGTGCACGAGGTGCCGGACTTCGGGGCAG
TCCTCGGCCCAAAGCATCAGCTCATCGAGAGCCTGCGCGACGGACGCACTGACGGTGTCGTCCATCACAG
TTTGCCAGTGATACACATGGGGATCAGCAATCGCGCATATGAAATCACGCCATGTAGTGTATTGACCGAT
TCCTTGCGGTCCGAATGGGCCGAACCCGCTCGTCTGGCTAAGATCGGCGGCAGCGATGGCATCCATTGCC
TCCGCGACCGGCTGCAGAACAGCGGGCAGTTCGGTTTCAGGCAGGTCTTGCAACGTGACACCCTGTGCAC
GGCGGGAGATGCAATAGGTCAGGCTCTCGCTGAACTCCCCAATGTCAAGCACTTCCGGAATCGGGAGCGC
GGCGGATGCAAAGTGCCGATAAACATAACGATCTTTGTAGAAACCATCGGCGCAGCTATTTACCCGCAGG
ACATATCCACGCCCTCCTACATCGAAGCTGAAAGCACGAGATTCTTCGCCCTCCGAGAGCTGCATCAGGT
CGGAGACGCTGTCGAACTTTTCGATCAGAAACTTCTCGACAGACGTCGCGGTGAGTTCAGGCTTTTTACC
CATGTTGTCTAACAAAAAAGCCAAAAACGGCCAGAATTTAGCGGACAATTTACAAGTCTAACACTGAAAA
TTACATATTGACCCAAATGATTACATTTCAAAAGGTGCCTAAAAAACTTCACAAAACACACTCGCCAACC
CCGAGCGCATAGTTCAAAACCGGAGCTTCAGCTACTTAAGAAGATAGGTACATAAAACCGACCAAAGAAA
CTGACGCCTCACTTATCCCTCCCCTCACCAGAGGTCCGGCGCCTGTCGATTCAGGAGAGCCTACCCTAGG
CCCGAACCCTGCGTCCTGCGACGGAGAAAAGCCTACCGCACACCTACCGGCTGGTGGCCCCACCCTGCAT
TATAAGCCAACAGAACGGGTGACGTCACGACACGACGAGGGCGCGCGCTCCCAAAGGTACGGGTGCACTG
CCCAACGGCACCGCCATAACTGCCGCCCCCGCAACAGACGACAAACCGAGTTCTCCAGTCAGTGACAAAC
TTCACGTCAGGGTCCCCAGATGGTGCCCAGCCCATCTCACCCGAATAAGAGCTTTCCCGCATTAGCGAAG
GGCTCAAGACCTTGGGTTCTTGCCGCCCACCATGCCCCCCACCTTGTTTCAACGACCTCACAGCCCGCCT
CACAAGCGTCTTCCATTCAAGACTCGGGAACAGCCGCCATTTTGCTGCGCTCCCCCCAACCCCCAGTTCA
GGGCAACCTTGCTCGCGGACCCAGACTACAGCCCTTGGCGGTCTCTCCACACGCTTCCGTCCCACCGAGC
GGCCCGGCGGCCACGAAAGCCCCGGCCAGCCCAGCAGCCCGCTACTCACCAAGTGACGATCACAGCGATC
CACAAACAAGAACCGCGACCCAAATCCCGGCTGCGACGGAACTAGCTGTGCCACACCCGGCGCGTCCTTA
TATAATCATCGGCGTTCACCGCCCCACGGAGATCCCTCCGCAGAATCGCCGAGAAGGGACTACTTTTCCT
CGCCTGTTCCGCTCTCTGGAAAGAAAACCAGTGCCCTAGAGTCACCCAAGTCCCGTCCTAAAATGTCCTT
CTGCTGATACTGGGGTTCTAAGGCCGAGTCTTATGAGCAGCGGGCCGCTGTCCTGAGCGTCCGGGCGGAA
GGATCAGGACGCTCCTGCGCCCTTCGTCTGACGTGGCAGCGCTCGCCGTGACGAGGGGGGCGCCCGCGGG
AGGCGCCAAAACCCGGCGCGGAGGCCAGGCGCGCCCCGATTTCGATATTCCTCGGATCTCGGATAGATCG
GGATTGAGGATGTAGGTTGAACTTCTCTCGGGTGATCCCGATCTCGGATATTCGGGATTGGAGTAATACC
TGGCGATAGGCGCTGCCAAGCAATAGCCAAGGCGCAAGGCCGGCCAAGAGACTTGCGATAGTTCGTTCGA
GAGGTAGCCTGCAAGATGGATCGGACGAAAGGTTTGAAGATTTTCCGACGAGGGCCTTGGAGAGTTCGGA
AATTTAAATGCAACTATGGATGAACGAAATAGACAGATCGCTGAGATAGGTGCCTCACTGATTAAGCATT
GGTAACTGTCAGACCAAGTTTACTCATATATACTTTAGATTGATTTAAAACTTCATTTTTAATTTAAAAG
GATCTAGGTGAAGATCCTTTTTGATAATCTCATGACCAAAATCCCTTAACGTGAGTTTTCGTTCCACTGA
GCGTCAGACCCCGTAGAAAAGATCAAAGGATCTTCTTGAGATCCTTTTTTTCTGCGCGTAATCTGCTGCT
TGCAAACAAAAAAACCACCGCTACCAGCGGTGGTTTGTTTGCCGGATCAAGAGCTACCAACTCTTTTTCC
GAAGGTAACTGGCTTCAGCAGAGCGCAGATACCAAATACTGTTCTTCTAGTGTAGCCGTAGTTAGGCCAC
CACTTCAAGAACTCTGTAGCACCGCCTACATACCTCGCTCTGCTAATCCTGTTACCAGTGGCTGCTGCCA
GTGGCGATAAGTCGTGTCTTACCGGGTTGGACTCAAGACGATAGTTACCGGATAAGGCGCAGCGGTCGGG
CTGAACGGGGGGTTCGTGCACACAGCCCAGCTTGGAGCGAACGACCTACACCGAACTGAGATACCTACAG
CGTGAGCTATGAGAAAGCGCCACGCTTCCCGAAGGGAGAAAGGCGGACAGGTATCCGGTAAGCGGCAGGG
TCGGAACAGGAGAGCGCACGAGGGAGCTTCCAGGGGGAAACGCCTGGTATCTTTATAGTCCTGTCGGGTT
TCGCCACCTCTGACTTGAGCGTCGATTTTTGTGATGCTCGTCAGGGGGGCGGAGCCTATGGAAAAACGCC
AGCAACGCGGCCTTTTTACGGTTCCTGGCCTTTTGCTGGCCTTTTGCTCACATGATTTAAATGAAACTCG
TAATCGGAGAACGGGTGCAATAGCAAGGACCAGATCGAACTTGACTGACGCAATTCTGAGCGTAGTCGAA
ACCCAGACAAGTCGATCTCGCCAAGTAGCTGACTTGACTGGTTAATTAAGTTTCGATAGCCCAAGGTAAC
CAATGAGATTAGGGAGGGAAGAAAGTTTGATGAACTACTTCTGACCCCTAGTGGTGTCCAGAAAAGACCA
TTAAAGGAATGTCTTGATCGAAATCGAGAGATCGCCTGCAGGATAGCTGACGACCTTAAGGATAAATTTC
TGGTAAGGAGGACACGTATGGAAGTGGGCAAGTTGGGGAAGCCGTATCCGTTGCTGAATCTGGCATATGT
GGGAGTATAAGACGCGCAGCGTCGCATCAGGCATTTTTTTCTGCGCCAATGCCGGTAGATAGCAATCCGG
CCCGAGGGGCACAAAAAACCCCTCAAGACCCGTTTAGAGGCCCCAAGGGGTTATGCTACGATACCGATAG
AGATGGGCCAATACCACATTTGTAGAGGTTTTACTTGCTTTAAAAAACCTCCCACACCTCCCCCTGAACC
TGAAACATAAAATGAATGCAATTGTTGTTGTTAACTTGTTTATTGCAGCTTATAATGGTTACAAATAAAG
CAATAGCATCACAAATTTCACAAATAAAGCATTTTTTTCACTGCATTCTAGTTGTGGTTTGTCCAAACTC
ATCAATGTATCTTATCATGTCTGTGAGCTGAAGGTACGCTGTATCTCAGTCAGTCAAGCTAGCAGAGGCC
TGCGGATCCTTACGCATAATCTGGTACGTCATAGGGGTACGACTGAAAGTAAAGGTTTTCCACTGCGAAA
CCGTTGAGAAAGGACTGAGCATCGGCACTCATGGTGGCGGCCGCTGGCGGGTGTGTCGAGTGGATGGTAG
GATCGACAAAGATCTGATCTGACGGTTCACTAAACCAGCTCTGCTTATATAGACCTCCCACCGTACACGC
CTACCGCCCATTTGCGTCAATGGGGCGGAGTTGTTACGACATTTTGGAAA
